Addgene plasmid #82420: pMCh-1474
Purpose: Plasmid for expression of HA-tagged N-terminal region of Nematostella vectensis GW182 (aa 1-1158) in mammalian cells
Depositing lab: Marina Chekulaeva. Depositing organization: Max-Delbrueck-Centrum fuer Molekulare Medizin (MDC). Publication: Conservation of miRNA-mediated silencing mechanisms across 600 million years of animal evolution. Mauri M, Kirchner M, Aharoni R, Ciolli Mattioli C, van den Bruck D, Gutkovitch N, Modepalli V, Selbach M, Moran Y, Chekulaeva M. Nucleic Acids Res. 2016 Sep 6. pii: gkw792. 10.1093/nar/gkw792 PubMed 27604873.
Backbone
  Vector backbone: pCiNeo
  Backbone size w/o insert (bp): 5470
  Total vector size (bp): 8956
  Vector type: Mammalian Expression
Growth in bacteria
  Bacterial resistance: Ampicillin, 100 μg/mL
  Growth temperature: 37°C
  Growth strain: DH5alpha
  Copy number: High Copy
Gene/Insert
  Gene/Insert name: nvGW182 NED
  Species: Nematostella vectensis
  Insert size (bp): 3486
  Mutation: deleted amino acids 1159-1698 from nvGW182
  Promoter: CMV
  Tag / fusion protein: HA (N terminal on backbone)
  Cloning method: Restriction Enzyme; 5′ cloning site SbfI (not destroyed); 3′ cloning site NotI (not destroyed)
  Sequencing primers: 5′ CACAGGTGTCCACTCCCAGTTC; 3′ ACTGCATTCTAGTTGTGGTTTGTCC
Terms and licenses: Academic/Nonprofit Terms; Industry Terms: Not Available to Industry
How to cite: pMCh-1474 was a gift from Marina Chekulaeva (Addgene plasmid # 82420 ; http://n2t.net/addgene:82420 ; RRID:Addgene_82420)
