[The description below was written by a language model from this plasmid's Addgene catalogue record and pLannotate feature annotations shown in this document.]
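Description:
pMCh-1474 is a mammalian expression plasmid of about 9 kb built on the pCiNeo backbone. It produces an HA-tagged N-terminal portion of GW182 from the sea anemone Nematostella vectensis. In bacteria it replicates from a high-copy ColE1/pUC-type origin and is selected with ampicillin through the bla gene. An f1 origin is also present, which in principle allows single-stranded DNA production. For mammalian cells, the backbone carries a neomycin phosphotransferase gene driven by the SV40 enhancer/early promoter and terminated by a synthetic poly(A) signal, so stable transfectants can be selected with G418.

The expression cassette uses the human CMV immediate-early enhancer and promoter. A chimeric β-globin/immunoglobulin intron follows, a standard element that improves transcript processing and expression. A T7 promoter sits just upstream of the coding region and a T3 promoter fragment lies downstream. The backbone-encoded HA epitope, which the annotation matches to part of a 3xHA element, is fused to the N-terminus of the insert. The insert, nvGW182 NED, is roughly 3.5 kb and was cloned between SbfI and NotI sites that remain intact. It encodes amino acids 1–1158 of nvGW182, with residues 1159–1698 deleted, and transcripts end at an SV40 late poly(A) signal. The short "DNAJB3" hit inside the insert, like the small lacZα, large T antigen, rop and bom fragments elsewhere, is most likely an automated-annotation similarity match or a backbone remnant rather than a functional part.

The construct comes from a study of how conserved miRNA-mediated silencing is across animal evolution. It is suited to expressing this GW182 truncation in mammalian cells, where the HA tag allows detection or pull-down.
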