Features (pLannotate 1.2.2; 20 found; start..end, strand, type, name):
    141..518     +  enhancer       CMV enhancer: human cytomegalovirus immediate early enhancer
    519..730     +  promoter       CMV promoter: human cytomegalovirus (CMV) immediate early promoter
    891..1023    +  intron         chimeric intron: chimera between introns from human β-globin and immunoglobulin heavy chain genes
   1068..1086    +  promoter       T7 promoter: promoter for bacteriophage T7 RNA polymerase
   1102..1128    +  CDS            3xHA (fragment): three tandem HA epitope tags
   1192..1317    +  CDS            DNAJB3 (fragment): DNJB3_HUMAN - Also known as HCG3. Experimental evidence at protein level: Swiss-Prot protein existence level 1. May operate as a co-chaperone of the male germ cell- and haploid stage-specific Hsp70 proteins. From Homo sapiens (Human).
   4626..4643    -  promoter       T3 promoter (fragment): promoter for bacteriophage T3 RNA polymerase
   4661..4782    -  polyA_signal   SV40 poly(A) signal: SV40 polyadenylation signal
   4805..4873    -  CDS            large T antigen (fragment): large T antigen from SV40 (simian virus 40)
   4897..4964    +  CDS            lacZα (fragment): LacZα fragment of β-galactosidase; lacZ fragment
   4968..5396    +  rep_origin     f1 ori (sequence partly withheld): f1 bacteriophage origin of replication; arrow indicates direction of (+) strand synthesis
   5424..5475    -  misc_feature   bom (fragment): basis of mobility region from pBR322
   5540..5897    +  promoter       SV40 promoter: SV40 enhancer and early promoter
   5948..6739    +  CDS            neo: KKA2_KLEPN - Also known as kan, nptII. Experimental evidence at protein level: Swiss-Prot protein existence level 1. Resistance to kanamycin, neomycin, paromomycin, ribostamycin, butirosin and gentamicin B. From Klebsiella pneumoniae.
   6806..6854    +  polyA_signal   poly(A) signal: synthetic polyadenylation signal
   6874..6928    -  misc_feature   bom (fragment): basis of mobility region from pBR322
   7030..7065    -  CDS            rop (fragment): Rop protein, which maintains plasmids at low copy number; rop
   7160..7264    +  promoter       AmpR promoter: bla
   7265..8125    +  CDS            AmpR: β-lactamase; bla; confers resistance to ampicillin, carbenicillin, and related antibiotics
   8296..8884    +  rep_origin     ori: high-copy-number ColE1/pMB1/pBR322/pUC origin of replication
>Addgene plasmid #82420 | pMCh-1474 | depositor full sequence | sequence record 156264 | pMCh-1474 sequence 8956 bps
TTCAATATTGGCCATTAGCCATATTATTCATTGGTTATATAGCATAAATCAATATTGGCTATTGGCCATT
GCATACGTTGTATCTATATCATAATATGTACATTTATATTGGCTCATGTCCAATATGACCGCCATGTTGG
CATTGATTATTGACTAGTTATTAATAGTAATCAATTACGGGGTCATTAGTTCATAGCCCATATATGGAGT
TCCGCGTTACATAACTTACGGTAAATGGCCCGCCTGGCTGACCGCCCAACGACCCCCGCCCATTGACGTC
AATAATGACGTATGTTCCCATAGTAACGCCAATAGGGACTTTCCATTGACGTCAATGGGTGGAGTATTTA
CGGTAAACTGCCCACTTGGCAGTACATCAAGTGTATCATATGCCAAGTCCGCCCCCTATTGACGTCAATG
ACGGTAAATGGCCCGCCTGGCATTATGCCCAGTACATGACCTTACGGGACTTTCCTACTTGGCAGTACAT
CTACGTATTAGTCATCGCTATTACCATGGTGATGCGGTTTTGGCAGTACACCAATGGGCGTGGATAGCGG
TTTGACTCACGGGGATTTCCAAGTCTCCACCCCATTGACGTCAATGGGAGTTTGTTTTGGCACCAAAATC
AACGGGACTTTCCAAAATGTCGTAACAACTGCGATCGCCCGCCCCGTTGACGCAAATGGGCGGTAGGCGT
GTACGGTGGGAGGTCTATATAAGCAGAGCTCGTTTAGTGAACCGTCAGATCACTAGAAGCTTTATTGCGG
TAGTTTATCACAGTTAAATTGCTAACGCAGTCAGTGCTTCTGACACAACAGTCTCGAACTTAAGCTGCAG
TGACTCTCTTAAGGTAGCCTTGCAGAAGTTGGTCGTGAGGCACTGGGCAGGTAAGTATCAAGGTTACAAG
ACAGGTTTAAGGAGACCAATAGAAACTGGGCTTGTCGAGACAGAGAAGACTCTTGCGTTTCTGATAGGCA
CCTATTGGTCTTACTGACATCCACTTTGCCTTTCTCTCCACAGGTGTCCACTCCCAGTTCAATTACAGCT
CTTAAGGCTAGAGTACTTAATACGACTCACTATAGGCTAGCCACCATGGCTTACCCATACGATGTTCCAG
ATTACGCTCCTGCAGGCATGCCTAAGGATGACAAGAAGGAATTCCTCAAGTCATTGGGCGTTGACACCCT
GTCCTCTGAAAACGACATCAAGAGAGCCTATAAGAAAATAGCACTCCAGTGTCACCCTGATAAGAACCCC
AGCGACACGTCCGCCAGAAAACAATTCGAGGAGGTCTCTAAAGCATTCGAGTACCTCGTCCACGACGGGA
TCAATGACAGCCTGAAAGATTACGATAAGGTTTTCTTTGATTTCCTCCGGGACATATTGTTCGGCAGCGA
TGGTGCTTCAGACTTCTTTACCTATTTTTGTGGTTCCAAGCAGCACAGCTGTATCTCCACAGACACCGAC
CCTGATTTTAGATATCAGGATGACGACGAGGAGGAGGACATTGATGGGGAACAGGAGCTGGAAAGCCTCC
TGGAGATCGTCAAGAACCGCCGGAAGCGCGGGAAGCCCGTACCCGATGAGTTTCACGAGGAGAAACTGCA
GGAGCTGAAGACTCGACTGTCTCAGCACAAAGAGGACATGAAAAAGGATGGGAGCAAGAAACAGGCTGTT
AAGAAGGGGAAAGCTGTCAGCGTCCCTGTGGCAAAACCCAAGCCAAAGAGCAAAAAGCAGCTCCTTGCTG
AACAACGGCGGCGGGCTAAAGAAATGGAGCAGATAGCCATGGAACTGGAGGAGAAAAGAAAAGAAGAAGA
AGAAAAGGAGAAGCAACGCAAACAGCTGGAAGTAGAGAAACAGAAACGCCTTGAGGAGGAGCGCATCAGG
TCACAGAACGAGGAGCGAAAACGGCGGGAGCGAGAGCAAAAAGAACGGGAGAAGCAGCAGAAACTGGATA
TGGAGAAAGAGGAGCGCCGCCGGCGCCAGCAGGAGGAGGAGAAGAAAAGACGAGAGGAGGAAGAGAAGAG
AAAAAAAGTCGAGAAAGAGAAGCAGGAAAGGGAGAAGGCCGCAAAAAAAGCTGCCCTCCAGGCTGCGAAG
GAGAAAGAAGAACAGGCGAAGGCTGCATCTAAAAATCAGAATATTAAAAGACAGCAGCAACAACAGCGAA
CTGATCAACAGCAGTATCCTAGGGAAATACCTCCTAGGTTTCAGAAAATGAAAAGACAGCAACAACAGCA
GCAGCTGCAGACTCCAAACTTGCCACCTCCAGCCCCAACCGGCTCTCCGGCTCAGCTTAACAAGTTCCAG
TCAAAACCTCAGCAACAGCCTGTTGGCAAGAAGAAGGATCCTAACCGCTTCGCTAGCAAGGAGTACGCTG
ACCTCGTTGACGAGGTGGACGATGCGGGCTGGAACAAGGGATCTCAGTGTAAAGGCTCTGGATGGGAAGG
GACTAGCGAGGATTGGGAGGAGAACATCGCCGAAAAGTGGGGCGCAGATAGGCAGTGGGGGAGCAAGGAA
GGGTCCAGTAACCAACTCGTTGTGGACCGCACAGATGGCGATAGCTGGCCCACCGTGGGCAGTAAGTCTG
CTATTGGAGATAAGCCCAATTCTTCCCTTGAGAACAGTAACAGCAAAAACAGCAGTGAGACCGTGCCTGT
GGGGACAATCGGCAGCAAACCTCCAAGCAGCAATTGGAACAGTAACAGGAACAGCGGAGGACTCCCACTG
TCCGAGAATTGGGATACAACCTGTGACGAGAGCATCGATCGCGCTCTGGACGCCACTGAATCTAAAGGAT
CAGTGGGGCCTGGGGGAGTCAATTGGGTTGGCATGGGTACAGGCGGATTGGGCGGGATCATTGGAACCCC
TTTGGGTTGGGAGCCTAGCAAAGAGAACCGCGATATTGATAAGACCGCCTCTAAAAGCGGCTGGTGCGGG
GAACAGAACTCTACTGTCGATAGCTGGAATAAGACTCCAGGTAAGGGCCCGAAAACACAGGTGTTCGGTG
GATCAGCCCCCACATGGGGGGGAACACCGGCAGACTCTTCTTCCGCCTGGGTGGAGACTAGCGGGACTGA
GACCAATAAACCCAACTCCTCCGGCTGGAATAGCAAGGTCAGCAGCGGCCTGAGTCAGGGAAACTCTAGT
AGCATGGCCTCTGTAGATAGTACCGACAATAAACCAACAGACAATAAACCAGCTCCATCAGGCTGGGGCG
AAGCCGGCCCATCATGGGCTGTGCAGGCTTCCGTTACCGGAACAGCATGCTGGGACACCGCCACTACCAC
ATCCCCTAAAAAGCCTCTGGATTCCAAAGATAGCAAGCTGAGCCACGATAAGGTGTCCGGGTGGCTCGAG
ACATCCGTGACCTCCACTAGCGTGACTGCAGATTGGAACGGCGATAGCAATGCTGACCAGGAGGACTACT
ACGAAGAGGCGTGGGACGGGTGGACAACTGCATCCTCCAAGCGAAACAAGGCCCCGAAGCCGGCACCCAC
AAATGACTCCAATGCATGGATGTCCAGGAGCCTTAAACAGCTTCTGGACATGGGATTTAAACAAGAGGAC
GCTGAGAAAGCGCTGCGCGCCAATCACATGAACATCGAGAGCGCGATTTCTGACCTGCTGAGCCTTACAG
CCTCCCAGATCGAGGAAGCCTCCCGAGCTAGTTCTGCTAACACCGGTGAGCCTGACCCGGCAGAAGCCTG
TAGGATGCAGCAGCAGAATACTACTACATCTAAGCCAAACCGAAAACAAAGGCGCAAGACCCAGCAGCAG
TTGCAGCAACAGCAGGCCTCTCAGGCCAAGCAGGAGTCCAAGCAAACCGATATCTACGATGCTAATAGTC
AGTCAGGGTCTTCTGACTCTACAGTTAAGGATCCCAAATCTGAGTCCAATAAAGATAAAGAAGGCCAGGC
CGCCGAGGGCCAGAGTAATAAGCCTTCTAATCAGGGGGCTAGCGACGGGAAAGGGAACGCCTCAAAAACC
ACAGAAAATTCTCCACACCTCTCACCGGGTAAGTCCAATGCAGGTCAGAAACGAGCCACAACTGGCCTCA
TCCAGACGCCTGCATTGGGGACCCCGACCCCAATGAGAACTCCGATGACACATCCTTTGTTGCACCAGCA
GTTTCTGCATCAGGTGCAGCTCCACCAGCTGAGGATGGCCCAGGGAGGTCTCCTTCAACCTCCCATAAAC
CCCCAGCAAGTAGCTTTGTTGCAGCAGATGGCTCAGCTTCAGATGGTCCAGCATCGCATCGCCCAGCAGC
AACTGACCCAGAAGCACAACATCCAGGCACAACAGCAGCTGTATCAACAGCAGCAACAGATTGCACTCAT
GATGGGGCAGCTGCAGCAGCAAGTGATGCAGCAGCACAATCATCAGATAGCCGGTTCCCGGTTCCCCAGC
CCCGGCTTTCAGCAGAGCACCCTTCCTCCTCAAAGCAGTTCCGCCCAGCCTGGTACTCCACCTCAGAACG
CCAAGAATTCCACCAAAGCCACTTCTACTGAGCCTAGTCAATCAAAACCTGAGGAACCCCCCAAGGTGTC
CACCGCAGATAAGCCTGTGACCACAGTTGCCAGCGGAGAGCGAATAACTCAGCAGAGCCCTTGAGCGGCC
GCTTCCCTTTAGTGAGGGTTAATGCTTCGAGCAGACATGATAAGATACATTGATGAGTTTGGACAAACCA
CAACTAGAATGCAGTGAAAAAAATGCTTTATTTGTGAAATTTGTGATGCTATTGCTTTATTTGTAACCAT
TATAAGCTGCAATAAACAAGTTAACAACAACAATTGCATTCATTTTATGTTTCAGGTTCAGGGGGAGATG
TGGGAGGTTTTTTAAAGCAAGTAAAACCTCTACAAATGTGGTAAAATCCGATAAGGATCGATCCGGGCTG
GCGTAATAGCGAAGAGGCCCGCACCGATCGCCCTTCCCAACAGTTGCGCAGCCTGAATGGCGAATGG
[124 nt withheld, positions 4968-5091]
C
[91 nt withheld, positions 5093-5183]
A
[49 nt withheld, positions 5185-5233]
CCTTTGACGTTGGAGTCCACGTTCTTT
[37 nt withheld, positions 5261-5297]
ACCCTATCTCGGTCTATTCTTTTGATTTATAAGGGATTTTGCCGATTTCGGCCTATTGGTTAAAAAATGA
GCTGATTTAACAAAAATTTAACGCGAATTTTAACAAAATATTAACGCTTACAATTTCCTGATGCGGTATT
TTCTCCTTACGCATCTGTGCGGTATTTCACACCGCATACGCGGATCTGCGCAGCACCATGGCCTGAAATA
ACCTCTGAAAGAGGAACTTGGTTAGGTACCTTCTGAGGCGGAAAGAACCAGCTGTGGAATGTGTGTCAGT
TAGGGTGTGGAAAGTCCCCAGGCTCCCCAGCAGGCAGAAGTATGCAAAGCATGCATCTCAATTAGTCAGC
AACCAGGTGTGGAAAGTCCCCAGGCTCCCCAGCAGGCAGAAGTATGCAAAGCATGCATCTCAATTAGTCA
GCAACCATAGTCCCGCCCCTAACTCCGCCCATCCCGCCCCTAACTCCGCCCAGTTCCGCCCATTCTCCGC
CCCATGGCTGACTAATTTTTTTTATTTATGCAGAGGCCGAGGCCGCCTCGGCCTCTGAGCTATTCCAGAA
GTAGTGAGGAGGCTTTTTTGGAGGCCTAGGCTTTTGCAAAAAGCTTGATTCTTCTGACACAACAGTCTCG
AACTTAAGGCTAGAGCCACCATGATTGAACAAGATGGATTGCACGCAGGTTCTCCGGCCGCTTGGGTGGA
GAGGCTATTCGGCTATGACTGGGCACAACAGACAATCGGCTGCTCTGATGCCGCCGTGTTCCGGCTGTCA
GCGCAGGGGCGCCCGGTTCTTTTTGTCAAGACCGACCTGTCCGGTGCCCTGAATGAACTGCAGGACGAGG
CAGCGCGGCTATCGTGGCTGGCCACGACGGGCGTTCCTTGCGCAGCTGTGCTCGACGTTGTCACTGAAGC
GGGAAGGGACTGGCTGCTATTGGGCGAAGTGCCGGGGCAGGATCTCCTGTCATCTCACCTTGCTCCTGCC
GAGAAAGTATCCATCATGGCTGATGCAATGCGGCGGCTGCATACGCTTGATCCGGCTACCTGCCCATTCG
ACCACCAAGCGAAACATCGCATCGAGCGAGCACGTACTCGGATGGAAGCCGGTCTTGTCGATCAGGATGA
TCTGGACGAAGAGCATCAGGGGCTCGCGCCAGCCGAACTGTTCGCCAGGCTCAAGGCGCGCATGCCCGAC
GGCGAGGATCTCGTCGTGACCCATGGCGATGCCTGCTTGCCGAATATCATGGTGGAAAATGGCCGCTTTT
CTGGATTCATCGACTGTGGCCGGCTGGGTGTGGCGGACCGCTATCAGGACATAGCGTTGGCTACCCGTGA
TATTGCTGAAGAGCTTGGCGGCGAATGGGCTGACCGCTTCCTCGTGCTTTACGGTATCGCCGCTCCCGAT
TCGCAGCGCATCGCCTTCTATCGCCTTCTTGACGAGTTCTTCTGAGCGGGACTCTGGGGTTCGAAATGAC
CGACCAAGCGACGCCCAACCTGCCATCACGATGGCCGCAATAAAATATCTTTATTTTCATTACATCTGTG
TGTTGGTTTTTTGTGTGAATCGATAGCGATAAGGATCCGCGTATGGTGCACTCTCAGTACAATCTGCTCT
GATGCCGCATAGTTAAGCCAGCCCCGACACCCGCCAACACCCGCTGACGCGCCCTGACGGGCTTGTCTGC
TCCCGGCATCCGCTTACAGACAAGCTGTGACCGTCTCCGGGAGCTGCATGTGTCAGAGGTTTTCACCGTC
ATCACCGAAACGCGCGAGACGAAAGGGCCTCGTGATACGCCTATTTTTATAGGTTAATGTCATGATAATA
ATGGTTTCTTAGACGTCAGGTGGCACTTTTCGGGGAAATGTGCGCGGAACCCCTATTTGTTTATTTTTCT
AAATACATTCAAATATGTATCCGCTCATGAGACAATAACCCTGATAAATGCTTCAATAATATTGAAAAAG
GAAGAGTATGAGTATTCAACATTTCCGTGTCGCCCTTATTCCCTTTTTTGCGGCATTTTGCCTTCCTGTT
TTTGCTCACCCAGAAACGCTGGTGAAAGTAAAAGATGCTGAAGATCAGTTGGGTGCACGAGTGGGTTACA
TCGAACTGGATCTCAACAGCGGTAAGATCCTTGAGAGTTTTCGCCCCGAAGAACGTTTTCCAATGATGAG
CACTTTTAAAGTTCTGCTATGTGGCGCGGTATTATCCCGTATTGACGCCGGGCAAGAGCAACTCGGTCGC
CGCATACACTATTCTCAGAATGACTTGGTTGAGTACTCACCAGTCACAGAAAAGCATCTTACGGATGGCA
TGACAGTAAGAGAATTATGCAGTGCTGCCATAACCATGAGTGATAACACTGCGGCCAACTTACTTCTGAC
AACGATCGGAGGACCGAAGGAGCTAACCGCTTTTTTGCACAACATGGGGGATCATGTAACTCGCCTTGAT
CGTTGGGAACCGGAGCTGAATGAAGCCATACCAAACGACGAGCGTGACACCACGATGCCTGTAGCAATGG
CAACAACGTTGCGCAAACTATTAACTGGCGAACTACTTACTCTAGCTTCCCGGCAACAATTAATAGACTG
GATGGAGGCGGATAAAGTTGCAGGACCACTTCTGCGCTCGGCCCTTCCGGCTGGCTGGTTTATTGCTGAT
AAATCTGGAGCCGGTGAGCGTGGGTCTCGCGGTATCATTGCAGCACTGGGGCCAGATGGTAAGCCCTCCC
GTATCGTAGTTATCTACACGACGGGGAGTCAGGCAACTATGGATGAACGAAATAGACAGATCGCTGAGAT
AGGTGCCTCACTGATTAAGCATTGGTAACTGTCAGACCAAGTTTACTCATATATACTTTAGATTGATTTA
AAACTTCATTTTTAATTTAAAAGGATCTAGGTGAAGATCCTTTTTGATAATCTCATGACCAAAATCCCTT
AACGTGAGTTTTCGTTCCACTGAGCGTCAGACCCCGTAGAAAAGATCAAAGGATCTTCTTGAGATCCTTT
TTTTCTGCGCGTAATCTGCTGCTTGCAAACAAAAAAACCACCGCTACCAGCGGTGGTTTGTTTGCCGGAT
CAAGAGCTACCAACTCTTTTTCCGAAGGTAACTGGCTTCAGCAGAGCGCAGATACCAAATACTGTTCTTC
TAGTGTAGCCGTAGTTAGGCCACCACTTCAAGAACTCTGTAGCACCGCCTACATACCTCGCTCTGCTAAT
CCTGTTACCAGTGGCTGCTGCCAGTGGCGATAAGTCGTGTCTTACCGGGTTGGACTCAAGACGATAGTTA
CCGGATAAGGCGCAGCGGTCGGGCTGAACGGGGGGTTCGTGCACACAGCCCAGCTTGGAGCGAACGACCT
ACACCGAACTGAGATACCTACAGCGTGAGCTATGAGAAAGCGCCACGCTTCCCGAAGGGAGAAAGGCGGA
CAGGTATCCGGTAAGCGGCAGGGTCGGAACAGGAGAGCGCACGAGGGAGCTTCCAGGGGGAAACGCCTGG
TATCTTTATAGTCCTGTCGGGTTTCGCCACCTCTGACTTGAGCGTCGATTTTTGTGATGCTCGTCAGGGG
GGCGGAGCCTATGGAAAAACGCCAGCAACGCGGCCTTTTTACGGTTCCTGGCCTTTTGCTGGCCTTTTGC
TCACATGGCTCGACAGATC
