>Addgene plasmid #82420 | pMCh-1474 | addgene partial sequence | sequence record 158837 | CMV-F 5'-CGCAAATGGGCGGTAGGCGTG-3'
ACCGTCAGATCACTAGAAGCTTTATTGCGGTAGTTTATCACAGTTAAATTGCTAACGCAGTCAGTGCTTC
TGACACAACAGTCTCGAACTTAAGCTGCAGTGACTCTCTTAAGGTAGCCTTGCAGAAGTTGGTCGTGAGG
CACTGGGCAGGTAAGTATCAAGGTTACAAGACAGGTTTAAGGAGACCAATAGAAACTGGGCTTGTCGAGA
CAGAGAAGACTCTTGCGTTTCTGATAGGCACCTATTGGTCTTACTGACATCCACTTTGCCTTTCTCTCCA
CAGGTGTCCACTCCCAGTTCAATTACAGCTCTTAAGGCTAGAGTACTTAATACGACTCACTATAGGCTAG
CCACCATGGCTTACCCATACGATGTTCCAGATTACGCTCCTGCAGGCATGCCTAAGGATGACAAGAAGGA
ATTCCTCAAGTCATTGGGCGTTGACACCCTGTCCTCTGAAAACGACATCAAGAGAGCCTATAAGAAAATA
GCACTCCAGTGTCACCCTGATAAGAACCCCAGCGACACGTCCGCCAGAAAACAATTCGAGGAGGTCTCTA
AAGCATTCGAGTACCTCGTCCACGACGGGATCAATGACAGCCTGAAAGATTACGATAAGGTTTTCTTTGA
TTTCCTCCGGGACATATTGTTCGGCAGCGATGGTGCTTCAGACTTCTTTACCTATTTTTGTGGTTCCAAG
CAGCACAGCTGTATCTCCACAGACACCGACCCTGATTTTAGATATCAGGATGACGACGAGGAGGAGGACA
TTGATGGGGAACAGGAGCTGGAAAGCCTCCTGGAGATCGTCAAGAACCGCCGGA
