>Addgene plasmid #82420 | pMCh-1474 | addgene partial sequence | sequence record 158838 | EBV-rev 5'-GTGGTTTGTCCAAACTCATC-3'
ACCCTCACTAAAGGGAAGCGGCCGCTCAAGGGCTCTGCTGAGTTATTCGCTCTCCGCTGGCAACTGTGGT
CACAGGCTTATCTGCGGTGGACACCTTGGGGGGTTCCTCAGGTTTTGATTGACTAGGCTCAGTAGAAGTG
GCTTTGGTGGAATTCTTGGCGTTCTGAGGTGGAGTACCAGGCTGGGCGGAACTGCTTTGAGGAGGAAGGG
TGCTCTGCTGAAAGCCGGGGCTGGGGAACCGGGAACCGGCTATCTGATGATTGTGCTGCTGCATCACTTG
CTGCTGCAGCTGCCCCATCATGAGTGCAATCTGTTGCTGCTGTTGATACAGCTGCTGTTGTGCCTGGATG
TTGTGCTTCTGGGTCAGTTGCTGCTGGGCGATGCGATGCTGGACCATCTGAAGCTGAGCCATCTGCTGCA
ACAAAGCTACTTGCTGGGGGTTTATGGGAGGTTGAAGGAGACCTCCCTGGGCCATCCTCAGCTGGTGGAG
CTGCACCTGATGCAGAAACTGCTGGTGCAACAAAGGATGTGTCATCGGAGTTCTCATTGGGGTCGGGGTC
CCCAATGCAGGCGTCTGGATGAGGCCAGTTGTGGCTCGTTTCTGACCTGCATTGGACTTACCCGGTGAGA
GGTGTGGAGAATTTTCTGTGGTTTTTGAGGCGTTCCCTTTCCCGTCGCTAGCCCCCTGATTAGAAGGCTT
ATTACTCTGGCCCTCGGCGGCCTGGCCTTCTTTATCTTTATTGGACTCAGATT
